>Addgene plasmid #202667 | pLVX-Hyg-CMV-BCL9 | addgene full sequence | sequence record 402524 | Addgene NGS Result
AGCTCCGGATGCCTCCGCTCGAAGTAGCGCGTCTGCTGCTCCATACAAGCCAACCACGGCCTCCAGAAGA
AGATGTTGGCGACCTCGTATTGGGAATCCCCGAACATCGCCTCGCTCCAGTCAATGACCGCTGTTATGCG
GCCATTGTCCGTCAGGACATTGTTGGAGCCGAAATCCGCGTGCACGAGGTGCCGGACTTCGGGGCAGTCC
TCGGCCCAAAGCATCAGCTCATCGAGAGCCTGCGCGACGGACGCACTGACGGTGTCGTCCATCACAGTTT
GCCAGTGATACACATGGGGATCAGCAATCGCGCATATGAAATCACGCCATGTAGTGTATTGACCGATTCC
TTGCGGTCCGAATGGGCCGAACCCGCTCGTCTGGCTAAGATCGGCCGCAGCGATCGCATCCATGGCCTCC
GCGACCGGCTGCAGAACAGCGGGCAGTTCGGTTTCAGGCAGGTCTTGCAACGTGACACCCTGTGCACGGC
GGGAGATGCAATAGGTCAGGCTCTCGCTCAATTCCCCAATGTCAAGCACTTCCGGAATCGGGAGCGCGGC
CGATGCAAAGTGCCGATAAACATAACGATCTTTGTAGAAACCATCGGCGCAGCTATTTACCCGCAGGACA
TATCCACGCCCTCCTACATCGAAGCTGAAAGCACGAGATTCTTCGCCCTCCGAGAGCTGCATCAGGTCGG
ACACGCTGTCGAACTTTTCGATCAGAAACTTCTCGACAGACGTCGCGGTGAGTTCAGGCTTTTTCATGGT
GGCCCGGGATCCCCCTGGGGAGAGAGGTCGGTGATTCGGTCAACGAGGGAGCCGACTGCCGACGTGCGCT
CCGGAGGCTTGCAGAATGCGGAACACCGCGCGGGCAGGAACAGGGCCCACACTACCGCCCCACACCCCGC
CTCCCGCACCGCCCCTTCCCGGCCGCTGCTCTCGGCGCGCCCTGCTGAGCAGCCGCTATTGGCCACAGCC
CATCGCGGTCGGCGCGCTGCCATTGCTCCCTGGCGCTGTCCGTCTGCGAGGGTACTAGTGAGACGTGCGG
CTTCCGTTTGTCACGTCCGGCACGCCGCGAACCGCAAGGAACCTTCCCGACTTAGGGGCGGAGCAGGAAG
CGTCGCCGGGGGGCCCACAAGGGTAGCGGCGAAGATCCGGGTGACGCTGCGAACGGACGTGAAGAATGTG
CGAGACCCAGGGTCGGCGCCGCTGCGTTTCCCGGAACCACGCCCAGAGCAGCCGCGTCCCTGCGCAAACC
CAGGGCTGCCTTGGAAAAGGCGCAACCCCAACCCCCTCGAGCCGCGGCCAAAGTGGATCTCTGCTGTCCC
TGTAATAAACCCGAAAATTTTGAATTTTTGTAATTTGTTTTTGTAATTCTTTAGTTTGTATGTCTGTTGC
TATTATGTCTACTATTCTTTCCCCTGCACTGTACCCCCCAATCCCCCCTTTTCTTTTAAAATTGTGGATG
AATACTGCCATTTGTCTCGAGGTCGAGAATTGGGAGAGAGCTATGACGTCGCATGCACGCGATCAACCAC
TTTGTACAAGAAAGCTGGGTTGCGGCCGCACTCGAGCTAAAACATCATGTTTCCTGGGTTGCCAGGTCCT
TGGCTAAATCCACCCATGCCCACGTCAGCAGCCATGCCCCGGGGCCTCATCTGTGGGGGGATCATGATGT
TCTGTTGGGGTCCCATCATGCCCTGCATGGACATCATCATGCCTGGAGAGCCCACAGGCCCAGGGTGGGT
GTAGAGCCCGGCAGGCCCCCGATCCTTGCCAGGAATCATGCCCACGGCAGCAGCTGGATTGCTCATCAGG
GTGGGCTGGCCGGGCATTGTAGATTGTGCTGGTGACATCATCCGATGGTGAGGTCCCATCATGCCTTGTT
GGAGAAAGGCTGGTGGTCTCATGGGGTTGTGGCCTGGCATGGATGGAGCTGTACCAAGAGGGATGTCCGG
AGTTCCCACTGGCCCTGGACCTCCCATGCCAGGTAATGCTAGTCCCATTCTGGGGGCTTGTTCGCCCATC
ATCCCCTGCATGTGTGAAAACCCAGGTCCAGGACCCTGGGGCTGTTTACGGCCTGGAACTTCCCCTCGAG
GGAAATATTGCAGCGTCTGGCTGGGCTTCTCAGATGGAATAATGCGGGATAGATCAAACTCAGGTATTCC
GGTGGCTCCAGGTCGGATGACCTCCTGCAGATCTGGGTCTGTAAACACCGAAGGCATGCTGTTCCCCAGG
ACAGTGAAGGAGTCAGGACCCCCGGGGCCTCCAGGCTTGCAAAGTGCTGCATCTGCTGAACTTTGGGGCA
GGTTGCTGGGGCGGCCAAGGGGGCCTTCTCCTGGGAAACCCATCCCTCCTGGGAAGCTGCCCTGCCCCCC
ACTGGGGCCATTGTGAGGGAATGGAACCTGCTGTGGGGGAGACTGTACTGGAGGGAAGCCCTGGGGGAAG
CCCATCCGTCCTTGAGGTACCATCGGTGGCTCCTGGGACCCATGCCCCATGATAGGATTGTGTGACATCA
AGCCAGGCCCCATTGGGACCCCATGAGGAGGTATGTTGGGTCCCACGGCATTTGGAGAGGGCATCTGATT
GGAGTGAGAAAGTGGCTGGGTCATTCCCATTGGGCTGAGGGTTGGCATCGGAACCACGGGGTTTGGACCT
GAAATTCGAGGATTCTGTGTATTAATGCCCATTCCTGGCATATTATTCATTGATGGCAAGTTGGGAGAAC
GAGCTGGAGGGGAGTCGTCATCTGAGCTGGCCACAGTCTTGATAGCATCATGGTATAACGGGGTGGAACT
GGGCATTGCAAACTTGGACATTCGAGACATCATAATAGAGAGTGGGTTCTGGGAAAGGGTTGGCTCTGGA
GGCATGGTATAAGGTGTACTAGAGGGAAGACTTCCAGGGATATTCACAGAGGCAGGCTGGCTGGCTGTAG
GAGGTGGGGGGCCACCTGACTCTACATTTCCCAGCATGGCTGGGGAGGCCATGGTGAGGGGTGCTTTATG
GTTTGGAGGGATCCCAGGACTCTGAAGGGGAGGTTTTGGAGAAGAGGTCCATCCAGGTGACGGGGCAGGA
AGTGATGGAGACTTGAGGTGGACAGGTGAAGCAGCAGCAGACCCCAAAACAGGGGGGGACTTAATGGAAG
CAGCAGCAGCTGGGCCCGCCAGCATGCCTGCCAGCTGCGATGGAGTCTGGGGGGACTTGAGGTTCCCCGA
GGGCGAGCCCAGCATTGGTGACTGGACTTGGTGCATCGTGGGAGACTTCAGAGGGTTAATGCCTGGGGAA
TGCACCTGGCTGCCTGCCACAGATATATCCAAGGGCTTCCGCCCCAGGCCGCGCTGAACTGGAGGAGCTG
TGTTGAGGCTGATGGGGTTACTGGAAGGGTTGAGAGGTAGTGGTGGCATATGACTGAGCCGGCTGTTAGT
CCTCTGGTCGGGCCCAATTGGTTCTCTGAGATTCCGCAAGCCACTGTTGCTGCCTGGACCCTGAGACATG
GGAAGGAATGGTCTGGGGCCCATGCCATACTCCTGCTGGGGGTGCTCACCAAATGGCAGTGGCACCATCT
TCTGCTGAGCAGGCAGCATGTCTGAGCCACCTGGGCGTAATTTCAGCATCTCCTCAGGGCCCGCCCCGGC
CTCTCTCATCTTCTGAGGTATCATCTGAGAGTTGGATCCCATGTTGACATTTAGATTGACATCTCCCTTC
ATCCCACTAGGAACCATCCCAAACTCAAGTTCCCGACCAGGGCCCATCTGTGGGGGAATTCCTTTTGGAA
AGTCACCCCTAGAAGGACTCAGAGGGCCCTCAACTGGTATTCGAGGGAAAATGGGGTTATTCCCAGGCTC
CATGTGGCGCTGGGAGCCTGGAATCATCCTGTTCATCTCCATGCTGGGCCTGATGCCTTCCATGGCCATC
CCTGGGGGGAGACCCAGCTGTTTCTCTGCCAGCTGCTGCTGAAACATCTCTTCAGACAATCCTTGGGGGT
TTGGGAAGCGTTCCCCTCGGCCAGGACCGCTGAAAATGCCCTGGCCAGGAGGAAAATTTCGACCATCTGG
GATTTTTGGCACATCATCTGGCCAACTGACTCCAGAAAGACCTGGTCTAGATGCAGGGTTGGGGACATTC
GGCCCTTCCATTTCAGAGTTTATCATGCCTGCAAATCCAGGGAGGCGCATCTGGCTCCCTGGCATGTTGG
GGTGGGGAGCCATGCCCCTCGGGGGCAGAGAATGTGGCATGTTGATACCATCAGAAAATGGCTCTGTACC
CCCAGGTGCCCAGCCTTCACTAGGGGTCATCTGGTATGGAGGGGGGGGTCCTCGGACCACTCCCCGAGGC
CCGTGCTGATGGACCATCATGTCCTGGAGGGAACACTGCTGGACAACCACTTGTTCCTGCTTCCTCCTCT
TCTCTTCATAAAACTCCTGCTGCAGTTTCAGCCACGCTATCTGCTCGGGAGTCATATGGTCAAGGTGGTC
GGGTCCTATGGTCCCAGACTGGGAGTTCATAGAAGGTGGAACCATTTCATCTGGAGAAAAGGGTACATCT
CTATGTCCTTGAGGGCCAAATGGAGCTCCCACGTCTGTCCGGGGCCCAGGTCCCTTACCTAGGCTTTGGG
ATTGGGCCATCATGGCCTGTATTGGCCCTTCTGGTTTTTTCTGAGGCCCATCTAATACCCCAGGATTCTG
CTGCGGTCCCCCACTTTGTGCTCCTGTGAATTCTTTCTCATCAGGAAAAAGCATGCGCTGGATATCTCTG
AGAGTTTGTAAGGAGCGCTCCCGGTGCTCCAGCTGCTCCTGAGATAGGCCATCGGGATTCTCTCCCAGTG
TGGGGGGCTCGCCACTGGACACTGGTGGAGGCGGAGGGGCTTTGGGATCTGCTGAAGAGCTATTGCTCCC
CTGGGAGACAGGGGTCACTGCCCTATTGTTGGGAGTTGAGTTGGGCCCAGTACCATCTGGGGGCAGTGGA
GTGGAGCTGGCAGGACTTCCTACAGAAGGAATCAGTTTGTTTTCTACCCCAGGACTCTCCCGGTCCAGGG
GACGTGGGGGTGCGGCAGGCTTGGGTGCTGGTGCCGGAATGGGTGGAGTTGGCTGCAGTCTGGTATTCTG
GGAAGAATTCTGGTCCTGGTTGGCCGGAGCTGGGGGCTGTTGTGGGAGAGGTTTCGGATCATTCCGAAGG
GCAGATATCTGTGTGTTCAGAGGCGCTGTGCTTCTCTCTGTCTTGTTGTTAGAAATGTTCTGGATGTGGA
AAGAGACGATAGTTTCAACCTGGCCCTTCAAAACAGCTTCTGCAGCTTTATTGGCCATCTCAGTAGAAAA
CACGTACACCACTTTGGCTGGAGTCTTCTGAGCAGGTGTGGGCTCTGTGGCAGTAGTTTGGCCATGGGAG
GGGGTAGAAGACCTGGGGGCTGTAGCATTTGATGGGGTCATCGAGTGTGGTGTGTGCTGGGAATCCTGGG
ACTTTATGTGGTCAGCAGAATTACATTCTTTAATGTCAGAGTCATCGTTTGGAGTCCCAGGATCTCTCTG
ATCAAAGGAGTCGGCGGAAATACTTCGCTCCCTTTTCCCCTTGCCCTTGGCACCATTTCCAGCCCCATTC
TTCAGCCCCATGCTCCCACCTGGGCCAGGGAGTGCTTTAGGGGTATGGCCCCCACTCTTGGAGTCACAGG
GGGATGGCTGGGATTGGCTGGCTGAGCCCCCCTGTTTACCCTGATTGGAGAATTTGGAATCCAGCTGGGG
GTTTCCAGATGGGGACATCACTGTAGGGGGACGGACCATCACCTCCTGCTTTGACTTAGGGCTACTCTGT
GTGTTTCCTGATGGAGAGCTCCTCACTTTAGGGTTACTGGAATGCATGGTTCGAACTCCTTCCAAGCCTG
CTTTTTTGTACAAACTTGTTCTTCGAATCTAGAATCTTCTATGGAGGTCAAAACAGCGTGGATGGCGTCT
CCAGGCGATCTGACGGTTCACTAAACGAGCTCTGCTTATATAGACCTCCCACCGTACACGCCTACCGCCC
ATTTGCGTCAATGGGGCGGAGTTGTTACGACATTTTGGAAAGTCCCGTTGATTTTGGTGCCAAAACAAAC
TCCCATTGACGTCAATGGGGTGGAGACTTGGAAATCCCCGTGAGTCAAACCGCTATCCACGCCCATTGAT
GTACTGCCAAAACCGCATCACCATGGTAATAGCGATGACTAATACGTAGATGTACTGCCAAGTAGGAAAG
TCCCGTAAGGTCATGTACTGGGCATAATGCCAGGCGGGCCATTTACCGTCATTGACGTCAATAGGGGGCG
GACTTGGCATATGATACACTTGATGTACTGCCAAGTGGGCAGTTTACCGTAAATACTCCACCCATTGACG
TCAATGGAAAGTCCCTATTGGCGTTACTATGGGAACATACGTCATTATTGACGTCAATGGGCGGGGGTCG
TTGGGCGGTCAGCCAGGCGGGCCATTTACCGTAAGTTATGTAACGCGGAACTCCATATATGGGCTATGAA
CTAATGACCCCGTAATTGATTACTATTAATAACTAGTCAATAATCAATGTCAACATGGCGGTCATATTGG
ACATGAGCCAATATAAATGTACATATTATGATATAGATACAACGTATGCAATGGCCAATAGCCAATATTG
ATTTATGCTATATAACCAATGACTAATATGGCTAATTGCCAATATTGATTCAATGTATAGATACCGGTGT
TTCGTCCTTTCCACAAGATATATAAAGCCAAGAAATCGAAATACTTTCAAGTTACGGTAAGCATATGATA
GTCCATTTTAAAACATAATTTTAAAACTGCAAACTACCCAAGAAATTATTACTTTCTACGTCACGTATTT
TGTACTAATATCTTTGTGTTTACAGTCAAATTAATTCCAATTATCTCTCTAACAGCCTTGTATCGTATAT
GCAAATATGAAGGAATCATGGGAAATAGGCCCTCGGTGAAGGGGGCGGCCGCTCGAGGCTAGTCTCGTGA
TCGATACCGTCGAGATCCGTTCACTAATCGAATGGATCTGTCTCTGTCTCTCTCTCCACCTTCTTCTTCT
ATTCCTTCGGGCCTGTCGGGTCCCCTCGGGGTTGGGAGGTGGGTCTGAAACGATAATGGTGAATATCCCT
GCCTAACTCTATTCACTATAGAAAGTACAGCAAAAACTATTCTTAAACCTACCAAGCCTCCTACTATCAT
TATGAATAATTTTATATACCACAGCCAATTTGTTATGTTAAACCAATTCCACAAACTTGCCCATTTATCT
AATTCCAATAATTCTTGTTCATTCTTTTCTTGCTGGTTTTGCGATTCTTCAATTAAGGAGTGTATTAAGC
TTGTGTAATTGTTAATTTCTCTGTCCCACTCCATCCAGGTCGTGTGATTCCAAATCTGTTCCAGAGATTT
ATTACTCCAACTAGCATTCCAAGGCACAGCAGTGGTGCAAATGAGTTTTCCAGAGCAACCCCAAATCCCC
AGGAGCTGTTGATCCTTTAGGTATCTTTCCACAGCCAGGATTCTTGCCTGGAGCTGCTTGATGCCCCAGA
CTGTGAGTTGCAACAGATGCTGTTGCGCCTCAATAGCCCTCAGCAAATTGTTCTGCTGCTGCACTATACC
AGACAATAATTGTCTGGCCTGTACCGTCAGCGTCATTGACGCTGCGCCCATAGTGCTTCCTGCTGCTCCC
AAGAACCCAAGGAACAAAGCTCCTATTCCCACTGCTCTTTTTTCTCTCTGCACCACTCTTCTCTTTGCCT
TGGTGGGTGCTACTCCTAATGGTTCAATTTTTACTACTTTATATTTATATAATTCACTTCTCCAATTGTC
CCTCATATCTCCTCCTCCAGGTCTGAAGATCAGCGGCCGCTTGCTGTGCGGTGGTCTTACTTTTGTTTTG
CTCTTCCTCTATCTTGTCTAAAGCTTCCTTGGTGTCTTTTATCTCTATCCTTTGATGCACACAATAGAGG
GTTGCTACTGTATTATATAATGATCTAAGTTCTTCTGATCCTGTCTGAAGGGATGGTTGTAGCTGTCCCA
GTATTTGTCTACAGCCTTCTGATGTTTCTAACAGGCCAGGATTAACTGCGAATCGTTCTAGCTCCCTGCT
TGCCCATACTATATGTTTTAATTTATATTTTTTCTTTCCCCCTGGCCTTAACCGAATTTTTTCCCATCGC
GATCTAATTCTCCCCCGCTTAATACTGACGCTCTCGCACCCATCTCTCTCCTTCTAGCCTCCGCTAGTCA
AAATTTTTGGCGTACTCACCAGTCGCCGCCCCTCGCCTCTTGCCGTGCGCGCTTCAGCAAGCCGAGTCCT
GCGTCGAGAGAGCTCCTCTGGTTTCCCTTTCGCTTTCAAGTCCCTGTTCGGGCGCCACTGCTAGAGATTT
TCCACACTGACTAAAAGGGTCTGAGGGATCTCTAGTTACCAGAGTCACACAACAGACGGGCACACACTAC
TTGAAGCACTCAAGGCAAGCTTTATTGAGGCTTAAGCAGTGGGTTCCCTAGTTAGCCAGAGAGCTCCCAG
GCTCAGATCTGGTCTAACCAGAGAGACCCGTTTATGTATCGAGCTAGGCACTTAAATACAATATCTCTGC
AATGCGGCAATTCAGTGGTTCGTCCAATCCATGTCAGACCCGTCTGTTGCCTTCCTAATAAGGCACGATC
GTACCACCTTACTTCCACCAATCGGCATGCACGGTGCTTTTTCTCTCCTTGTAAGGCATGTTGCTAACTC
ATCGTTACCATGTTGCAAGACTACAAGAGTATTGCATAAGACTACATTAAGCTTGCAGCTCCAGCTTTTG
TTCCCTTTAGTGAGGGTTAATTGCGCGCTTGGCGTAATCATGGTCATAGCTGTTTCCTGTGTGAAATTGT
TATCCGCTCACAATTCCACACAACATACGAGCCGGAAGCATAAAGTGTAAAGCCTGGGGTGCCTAATGAG
TGAGCTAACTCACATTAATTGCGTTGCGCTCACTGCCCGCTTTCCAGTCGGGAAACCTGTCGTGCCAGCT
GCATTAATGAATCGGCCAACGCGCGGGGAGAGGCGGTTTGCGTATTGGGCGCTCTTCCGCTTCCTCGCTC
ACTGACTCGCTGCGCTCGGTCGTTCGGCTGCGGCGAGCGGTATCAGCTCACTCAAAGGCGGTAATACGGT
TATCCACAGAATCAGGGGATAACGCAGGAAAGAACATGTGAGCAAAAGGCCAGCAAAAGGCCAGGAACCG
TAAAAAGGCCGCGTTGCTGGCGTTTTTCCATAGGCTCCGCCCCCCTGACGAGCATCACAAAAATCGACGC
TCAAGTCAGAGGTGGCGAAACCCGACAGGACTATAAAGATACCAGGCGTTTCCCCCTGGAAGCTCCCTCG
TGCGCTCTCCTGTTCCGACCCTGCCGCTTACCGGATACCTGTCCGCCTTTCTCCCTTCGGGAAGCGTGGC
GCTTTCTCATAGCTCACGCTGTAGGTATCTCAGTTCGGTGTAGGTCGTTCGCTCCAAGCTGGGCTGTGTG
CACGAACCCCCCGTTCAGCCCGACCGCTGCGCCTTATCCGGTAACTATCGTCTTGAGTCCAACCCGGTAA
GACACGACTTATCGCCACTGGCAGCAGCCACTGGTAACAGGATTAGCAGAGCGAGGTATGTAGGCGGTGC
TACAGAGTTCTTGAAGTGGTGGCCTAACTACGGCTACACTAGAAGAACAGTATTTGGTATCTGCGCTCTG
CTGAAGCCAGTTACCTTCGGAAAAAGAGTTGGTAGCTCTTGATCCGGCAAACAAACCACCGCTGGTAGCG
GTGGTTTTTTTGTTTGCAAGCAGCAGATTACGCGCAGAAAAAAAGGATCTCAAGAAGATCCTTTGATCTT
TTCTACGGGGTCTGACGCTCAGTGGAACGAAAACTCACGTTAAGGGATTTTGGTCATGAGATTATCAAAA
AGGATCTTCACCTAGATCCTTTTAAATTAAAAATGAAGTTTTAAATCAATCTAAAGTATATATGAGTAAA
CTTGGTCTGACAGTTACCAATGCTTAATCAGTGAGGCACCTATCTCAGCGATCTGTCTATTTCGTTCATC
CATAGTTGCCTGACTCCCCGTCGTGTAGATAACTACGATACGGGAGGGCTTACCATCTGGCCCCAGTGCT
GCAATGATACCGCGAGACCCACGCTCACCGGCTCCAGATTTATCAGCAATAAACCAGCCAGCCGGAAGGG
CCGAGCGCAGAAGTGGTCCTGCAACTTTATCCGCCTCCATCCAGTCTATTAATTGTTGCCGGGAAGCTAG
AGTAAGTAGTTCGCCAGTTAATAGTTTGCGCAACGTTGTTGCCATTGCTACAGGCATCGTGGTGTCACGC
TCGTCGTTTGGTATGGCTTCATTCAGCTCCGGTTCCCAACGATCAAGGCGAGTTACATGATCCCCCATGT
TGTGCAAAAAAGCGGTTAGCTCCTTCGGTCCTCCGATCGTTGTCAGAAGTAAGTTGGCCGCAGTGTTATC
ACTCATGGTTATGGCAGCACTGCATAATTCTCTTACTGTCATGCCATCCGTAAGATGCTTTTCTGTGACT
GGTGAGTACTCAACCAAGTCATTCTGAGAATAGTGTATGCGGCGACCGAGTTGCTCTTGCCCGGCGTCAA
TACGGGATAATACCGCGCCACATAGCAGAACTTTAAAAGTGCTCATCATTGGAAAACGTTCTTCGGGGCG
AAAACTCTCAAGGATCTTACCGCTGTTGAGATCCAGTTCGATGTAACCCACTCGTGCACCCAACTGATCT
TCAGCATCTTTTACTTTCACCAGCGTTTCTGGGTGAGCAAAAACAGGAAGGCAAAATGCCGCAAAAAAGG
GAATAAGGGCGACACGGAAATGTTGAATACTCATACTCTTCCTTTTTCAATATTATTGAAGCATTTATCA
GGGTTATTGTCTCATGAGCGGATACATATTTGAATGTATTTAGAAAAATAAACAAATAGGGGTTCCGCGC
ACATTTCCCCGAAAAGTGCCACCTAAATTGTAAGCGTTAATATTTTGTTAAAATTCGCGTTAAATTTTTG
TTAAATCAGCTCATTTTTTAACCAATAGGCCGAAATCGGCAAAATCCCTTATAAATCAAAAGAATAGACC
GAGATAGGGT
[37 nt withheld, positions 11141-11177]
AAAGAACGTGGACTCCAACGTCAAAGG
[49 nt withheld, positions 11205-11253]
T
[91 nt withheld, positions 11255-11345]
G
[124 nt withheld, positions 11347-11470]
CCCATTCGCCATTCAGGCTGCGCAACTGTTGGGAAGGGCGATCGGTGCGGGCCTCTTCGCTATTACGCCA
GCTGGCGAAAGGGGGATGTGCTGCAAGGCGATTAAGTTGGGTAACGCCAGGGTTTTCCCAGTCACGACGT
TGTAAAACGACGGCCAGTGAGCGCGCGTAATACGACTCACTATAGGGCGAATTGGGTACGTCCCTAGGCC
TCCAAAAAAGCCTCCTCACTACTTCTGGAATAGCTCAGAGGCCGAGGCGGCCTCGGCCTCTGCATAAATA
AAAAAAATTAGTCAGCCATGGGGCGGAGAATGGGCGGAACTGGGCGGAGTTAGGGGCGGGATGGGCGGAG
TTAGGGGCGGGATAGCTAGAGCCAGACATGATAAGATACATTGATGAGTTTGGACAAACCACAACTAGAA
TGCAGTGAAAAAAATGCTTTATTTGTGAAATTTGTGATGCTATTGCTTTATTTGTAACCATTATAAGCTG
CAATAAACAAGTTCCTCTCACTCTCTGATATTCATTTCTTTGCAAGTTATAAATACTGAATAATAAGATG
ACATGAACTACTACTGCTAGAGATTTTCCACACTGACTAAAAGGGTCTGAGGGATCTCTAGTTACCAGAG
TCACACAACAGACGGGCACACACTACTTGAAGCACTCAAGGCAAGCTTTATTGAGGCTTAAGCAGTGGGT
TCCCTAGTTAGCCAGAGAGCTCCCAGGCTCAGATCTGGTCTAACCAGAGAGACCCAGTACAAGCAAAAAG
CAGATCTTGTCTTCGTTGGGAGTGAATTAGCCCTTCCAGTCCCCCCTTTTCTTTTAAAAAGTGGCTAAGA
TCTACAGCTGCCTTGTAAGTCATTGGTCTTAAAGGTACCGTTTAAACCTATTCCTTTGCCCTCGGACGAG
TGCTGGGGCGTCGGTTTCCACTATCGGCGAGTACTTCTACACAGCCATCGGTCCAGACGGCCGCGCTTCT
GCGGGCGATTTGTGTACGCCCGACAGTCCCGGCTCCGGATCGGACGATTGCGTCGCATCGACCCTGCGCC
CAAGCTGCATCATCGAAATTGCCGTCAACCAAGCTCTGATAGAGTTGGTCAAGACCAATGCGGAGCATAT
ACGCCCGGAGCCGCGGCGATCCTGCA
Features (pLannotate 1.2.2; 30 found; start..end, strand, type, name):
    785..1295    -  promoter       hPGK promoter: human phosphoglycerate kinase 1 promoter
   1344..1461    -  misc_feature   cPPT/CTS: central polypurine tract and central termination sequence of HIV-1
   1536..1560    +  protein_bind   attB2: mutant version of attB; recombination site for the Gateway® BP reaction BP Clonase™
   1580..5857    -  CDS            BCL9: BCL9_HUMAN - Experimental evidence at protein level: Swiss-Prot protein existence level 1. Involved in signal transduction through the Wnt pathway. Promotes beta-catenin's transcriptional activity (By similarity). From Homo sapiens (Human).
   5875..5899    -  protein_bind   attB1: mutant version of attB; recombination site for the Gateway® BP reaction BP Clonase™
   5978..6181    -  promoter       CMV promoter: human cytomegalovirus (CMV) immediate early promoter
   6182..6561    -  enhancer       CMV enhancer: human cytomegalovirus immediate early enhancer
   6724..6964    -  promoter       U6 promoter: RNA polymerase III promoter for human U6 snRNA
   7014..7114    -  CDS            Rev (fragment): human immunodeficiency virus 1 (HIV-1) Rev protein; rev; enhances nuclear export of unspliced and incompletely spliced viral mRNAs
   7491..7724    -  misc_feature   RRE: The Rev response element (RRE) of HIV-1 allows for Rev-dependent mRNA export from the nucleus to the cytoplasm.
   7870..8233    -  CDS            HIV-1 gag (fragment): gag protein from human immunodeficiency virus 1; gag
   8217..8342    -  misc_feature   HIV-1 Ψ: packaging signal of human immunodeficiency virus type 1
   8389..8569    -  LTR            5' LTR (truncated): truncated 5' long terminal repeat (LTR) from HIV-1
   8570..8796    -  promoter       RSV promoter: Rous sarcoma virus enhancer/promoter
   8824..8842    -  promoter       T3 promoter: promoter for bacteriophage T3 RNA polymerase
   8885..8907    -  protein_bind   lac operator (fragment): The lac repressor binds to the lac operator to inhibit transcription in E. coli. This inhibition can be relieved by adding lactose or isopropyl-β-D-thiogalactopyranoside (IPTG). lac repressor encoded by lacI
   8911..8941    -  promoter       lac promoter: promoter for the E. coli lac operon
   8956..8977    -  protein_bind   CAP binding site: CAP binding activates transcription in the presence of cAMP. E. coli catabolite activator protein
   8990..9082    -  CDS            lacI (fragment): lac repressor; lacI; The lac repressor binds to the lac operator to inhibit transcription in E. coli. This inhibition can be relieved by adding lactose or isopropyl-β-D-thiogalactopyranoside (IPTG).
   9265..9853    -  rep_origin     ori: high-copy-number ColE1/pMB1/pBR322/pUC origin of replication
  10024..10884   -  CDS            AmpR: β-lactamase; bla; confers resistance to ampicillin, carbenicillin, and related antibiotics
  10885..10989   -  promoter       AmpR promoter: bla
  11042..11470   -  rep_origin     f1 ori (sequence partly withheld): f1 bacteriophage origin of replication; arrow indicates direction of (+) strand synthesis
  11475..11630   -  CDS            lacZα (fragment): LacZα fragment of β-galactosidase; lacZ fragment
  11638..11656   +  promoter       T7 promoter: promoter for bacteriophage T7 RNA polymerase
  11677..11812   -  rep_origin     SV40 ori: SV40 origin of replication
  11852..11973   -  polyA_signal   SV40 poly(A) signal: SV40 polyadenylation signal
  12045..12278   -  LTR            3' LTR (ΔU3): self-inactivating 3' long terminal repeat (LTR) from HIV-1
  12280..12348   -  CDS            nef (fragment): NEF_HV1Z2 - Experimental evidence at protein level: Swiss-Prot protein existence level 1. Extracellular Nef protein targets CD4(+) T-lymphocytes for apoptosis by interacting with CXCR4 surface receptors. From Human immunodeficiency virus type 1 group M subtype D (isolate Z2/CDC-Z34) (HIV-1).
  12358..767     -  CDS            HygR (across the origin): aminoglycoside phosphotransferase from E. coli; aph(4)-Ia; confers resistance to hygromycin
