[The description below was written by a language model from this plasmid's Addgene catalogue record and pLannotate feature annotations shown in this document.]
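Description:
pLVX-Hyg-CMV-BCL9 is a lentiviral mammalian expression plasmid of about 12.6 kb, built on a commercial pLV-Hyg-CMV backbone, for overexpressing human BCL9, a transcription coactivator that acts in the Wnt pathway by promoting beta-catenin's transcriptional activity. In bacteria it is maintained through a high-copy ColE1/pUC-type origin and selected with ampicillin via the β-lactamase gene. An f1 origin and remnants of a lac/lacZα cloning region with flanking T3 and T7 promoters are also annotated in the backbone.

The transfer cassette has a third-generation-style layout. An RSV promoter fused to a truncated HIV-1 5' LTR drives production of the genomic RNA, followed by the Ψ packaging signal with a gag fragment and the Rev response element for Rev-dependent nuclear export. At the other end, a ΔU3 self-inactivating 3' LTR disables LTR promoter activity after integration, and it is followed by an SV40 poly(A) signal and SV40 origin. Within the provirus, the CMV enhancer and promoter drive the BCL9 coding sequence, which is flanked by attB1 and attB2 sites, consistent with Gateway recombination of the ORF into the vector, although the record lists the cloning method as unknown. Downstream lie a cPPT/CTS element, which aids nuclear import of the viral genome, and a human PGK promoter driving the hygromycin resistance gene, allowing selection of stably transduced cells. A U6 promoter is annotated upstream of the CMV enhancer, but no associated small RNA is recorded. No epitope tag, reporter or WPRE is annotated. The stated purpose is BCL9 overexpression with hygromycin selection in mammalian cells.
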