Addgene plasmid #202667: pLVX-Hyg-CMV-BCL9
Purpose: BCL9 overexpression vector with hygromycin resistance
Depositing lab: Jason Sheltzer. Depositing organization: Yale University. Publication: Oncogene-like addiction to aneuploidy in human cancers. Girish V, Lakhani AA, Thompson SL, Scaduto CM, Brown LM, Hagenson RA, Sausville EL, Mendelson BE, Kandikuppa PK, Lukow DA, Yuan ML, Stevens EC, Lee SN, Schukken KM, Akalu SM, Vasudevan A, Zou C, Salovska B, Li W, Smith JC, Taylor AM, Martienssen RA, Liu Y, Sun R, Sheltzer JM. Science. 2023 Jul 6:eadg4521. doi: 10.1126/science.adg4521. PubMed 37410869.
Backbone
  Vector backbone: pLV-Hyg-CMV
  Backbone manufacturer: GeneCopoeia
  Vector type: Mammalian Expression, Lentiviral
  Selectable markers: Hygromycin
Growth in bacteria
  Bacterial resistance: Ampicillin, 100 μg/mL
  Growth temperature: 37°C
  Growth strain: NEB Stable
  Copy number: Unknown
Gene/Insert
  Gene/Insert name: BCL9 transcription coactivator
  Species: H. sapiens (human)
  Entrez Gene: BCL9 (a.k.a. LGS)
  Promoter: CMV
  Cloning method: Unknown
  Sequencing primers: 5′ Unknown
Resource information
  A portion of this plasmid was derived from a plasmid made by: Genecopoeia
Terms and licenses: Academic/Nonprofit Terms; Industry Terms: Not Available to Industry
How to cite: pLVX-Hyg-CMV-BCL9 was a gift from Jason Sheltzer (Addgene plasmid # 202667 ; http://n2t.net/addgene:202667 ; RRID:Addgene_202667)
